Addgene plasmid #238944: pLEX.(NLS)iGlucoSnFR.H66A.L276V
Purpose: Green glucose sensor, high sensitivity, nuclear
Depositing lab: Paul Khavari. Depositing organization: Stanford University. Publication: Glucose modulates IRF6 transcription factor dimerization to enable epidermal differentiation. Lopez-Pajares V, Bhaduri A, Zhao Y, Gowrishankar G, Donohue LKH, Guo MG, Siprashvili Z, Miao W, Nguyen DT, Yang X, Li AM, Tung AS, Shanderson RL, Winge MCG, Meservey LM, Srinivasan S, Meyers RM, Guerrero A, Ji AL, Garcia OS, Tao S, Gambhir SS, Long JZ, Ye J, Khavari PA. Cell Stem Cell. 2025 Mar 20:S1934-5909(25)00088-8. doi: 10.1016/j.stem.2025.02.017. PubMed 40120584.
Backbone
  Vector backbone: pLEX
  Vector type: Mammalian Expression, Lentiviral
Growth in bacteria
  Bacterial resistance: Ampicillin, 100 μg/mL
  Growth temperature: 37°C
  Growth strain: NEB Stable
  Copy number: Unknown
Gene/Insert
  Gene/Insert name: iGlucoSnFR.L276V.K312A
  Species: Synthetic
  Promoter: CMV
  Tag / fusion protein: NLS (N terminal on insert); Myc (C terminal on insert)
  Cloning method: Restriction Enzyme; 5′ cloning site BamHI (unknown if destroyed); 3′ cloning site XhoI (unknown if destroyed)
  Sequencing primers: 5′ AGG TCT ATA TAA GCA GAG CTC
Resource information
  A portion of this plasmid was derived from a plasmid made by: Loren Looger (Addgene plasmid #164514)
Terms and licenses: Academic/Nonprofit Terms; Industry Terms: Not Available to Industry
How to cite: pLEX.(NLS)iGlucoSnFR.H66A.L276V was a gift from Paul Khavari (Addgene plasmid # 238944 ; http://n2t.net/addgene:238944 ; RRID:Addgene_238944)
