[The description below was written by a language model from this plasmid's Addgene catalogue record and pLannotate feature annotations shown in this document.]
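Description:
pLEX.(NLS)iGlucoSnFR.H66A.L276V is a lentiviral mammalian expression plasmid built on the pLEX backbone that carries a nuclear-targeted, green fluorescent, genetically encoded glucose sensor described as high sensitivity. It is propagated in E. coli through a high-copy ColE1/pUC-type origin with ampicillin selection (AmpR). An f1 origin and an EM7-driven bleomycin/Zeocin resistance gene are also annotated. The HIV-1-derived transfer cassette includes a truncated 5' LTR, the Ψ packaging signal with a gag fragment, the RRE, cPPT/CTS, WPRE and a self-inactivating ΔU3 3' LTR. These elements allow the vector RNA to be packaged when helper functions are supplied in trans and then integrated into target cells without regenerating an active viral promoter.

Within the cassette, the CMV enhancer/promoter drives the synthetic iGlucoSnFR insert, cloned between BamHI and XhoI, with an N-terminal NLS to confine the sensor to the nucleus and a C-terminal Myc epitope for detection. The feature table labels only a circularly permuted EGFP segment within the region downstream of CMV; the flanking unannotated sequence presumably holds the glucose-binding portions of the sensor. An EMCV IRES follows the sensor and links it to a puromycin resistance gene, so both are translated from one transcript and transduced cells can be selected. Outside the LTRs, an SV40 promoter–hygromycin resistance cassette is also annotated.

The record is inconsistent about the mutations: the plasmid name gives H66A and L276V, whereas the insert field gives L276V and K312A, and the annotations do not resolve this. The construct was partly derived from an earlier iGlucoSnFR plasmid and is associated with work on glucose signalling in epidermal differentiation, which fits use for imaging nuclear glucose levels in living mammalian cells.
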