Features (pLannotate 1.2.2; 32 found; start..end, strand, type, name):
      1..589     +  rep_origin     ori: high-copy-number ColE1/pMB1/pBR322/pUC origin of replication
    772..864     +  CDS            lacI (fragment): lac repressor; lacI; The lac repressor binds to the lac operator to inhibit transcription in E. coli. This inhibition can be relieved by adding lactose or isopropyl-β-D-thiogalactopyranoside (IPTG).
    877..898     +  protein_bind   CAP binding site: CAP binding activates transcription in the presence of cAMP. E. coli catabolite activator protein
    913..943     +  promoter       lac promoter: promoter for the E. coli lac operon
    947..969     +  protein_bind   lac operator (fragment): The lac repressor binds to the lac operator to inhibit transcription in E. coli. This inhibition can be relieved by adding lactose or isopropyl-β-D-thiogalactopyranoside (IPTG). lac repressor encoded by lacI
   1040..1161    -  polyA_signal   SV40 poly(A) signal: SV40 polyadenylation signal
   1156..1281    -  CDS            ble (fragment): BLE_KLEPN - Experimental evidence at protein level: Swiss-Prot protein existence level 1. Binding protein with a strong affinity to the bleomycin family of antibiotics. Binds to CL990; an antimitotic-antibiotic compound. From Klebsiella pneumoniae.
   1291..2316    -  CDS            HygR: aminoglycoside phosphotransferase from E. coli; aph(4)-Ia; confers resistance to hygromycin
   2365..2694    -  promoter       SV40 promoter: SV40 enhancer and early promoter
   2708..3136    -  rep_origin     f1 ori (sequence partly withheld): f1 bacteriophage origin of replication; arrow indicates direction of (+) strand synthesis
   3157..3178    -  promoter       SV40 promoter (fragment): SV40 enhancer and early promoter
   3182..3406    -  polyA_signal   bGH poly(A) signal: bovine growth hormone polyadenylation signal
   3513..3746    -  LTR            3' LTR (ΔU3): self-inactivating 3' long terminal repeat (LTR) from HIV-1
   3748..3936    -  CDS            nef (fragment): NEF_HV1Z2 - Experimental evidence at protein level: Swiss-Prot protein existence level 1. Extracellular Nef protein targets CD4(+) T-lymphocytes for apoptosis by interacting with CXCR4 surface receptors. From Human immunodeficiency virus type 1 group M subtype D (isolate Z2/CDC-Z34) (HIV-1).
   3953..4541    -  misc_feature   WPRE: woodchuck hepatitis virus posttranscriptional regulatory element
   4548..5144    -  CDS            PuroR: puromycin N-acetyltransferase; pac from Streptomyces alboniger; confers resistance to puromycin
   5153..5725    -  misc_feature   IRES: internal ribosome entry site (IRES) of the encephalomyocarditis virus (EMCV)
   6053..6775    -  CDS            cEGFP: cEGFP is a basic (constitutively fluorescent) green fluorescent protein published in 2008, derived from Aequorea victoria.
   7914..8117    -  promoter       CMV promoter: human cytomegalovirus (CMV) immediate early promoter
   8118..8421    -  enhancer       CMV enhancer: human cytomegalovirus immediate early enhancer
   8526..8573    +  promoter       EM7 promoter: synthetic bacterial promoter&nbsp
   8593..8967    +  CDS            BleoR: antibiotic-binding protein; Sh ble from Streptoalloteichus hindustanus; confers resistance to bleomycin, phleomycin, and Zeocin™
   9032..9149    -  misc_feature   cPPT/CTS: central polypurine tract and central termination sequence of HIV-1
   9199..9299    -  CDS            Rev (fragment): human immunodeficiency virus 1 (HIV-1) Rev protein; rev; enhances nuclear export of unspliced and incompletely spliced viral mRNAs
   9676..9909    -  misc_feature   RRE: The Rev response element (RRE) of HIV-1 allows for Rev-dependent mRNA export from the nucleus to the cytoplasm.
  10084..10422   -  CDS            HIV-1 gag (fragment): gag protein from human immunodeficiency virus 1; gag
  10406..10531   -  misc_feature   HIV-1 Ψ: packaging signal of human immunodeficiency virus type 1
  10578..10835   -  LTR            5' LTR (truncated): truncated 5' long terminal repeat (LTR) from HIV-1
  10883..11212   -  CDS            nef (fragment): NEF_HV1BR - Experimental evidence at protein level: Swiss-Prot protein existence level 1. Extracellular Nef protein targets CD4(+) T-lymphocytes for apoptosis by interacting with CXCR4 surface receptors (PubMed:14990729). From Human immunodeficiency virus type 1 group M subtype B (isolate BRU/LAI) (HIV-1).
  11379..11513   -  polyA_signal   SV40 poly(A) signal: SV40 polyadenylation signal
  11561..11665   +  promoter       AmpR promoter: bla
  11666..12526   +  CDS            AmpR: β-lactamase; bla; confers resistance to ampicillin, carbenicillin, and related antibiotics
>Addgene plasmid #238944 | pLEX.(NLS)iGlucoSnFR.H66A.L276V | addgene full sequence | sequence record 472697 | Addgene NGS Result
TTGAGATCCTTTTTTTCTGCGCGTAATCTGCTGCTTGCAAACAAAAAAACCACCGCTACCAGCGGTGGTT
TGTTTGCCGGATCAAGAGCTACCAACTCTTTTTCCGAAGGTAACTGGCTTCAGCAGAGCGCAGATACCAA
ATACTGTTCTTCTAGTGTAGCCGTAGTTAGGCCACCACTTCAAGAACTCTGTAGCACCGCCTACATACCT
CGCTCTGCTAATCCTGTTACCAGTGGCTGCTGCCAGTGGCGATAAGTCGTGTCTTACCGGGTTGGACTCA
AGACGATAGTTACCGGATAAGGCGCAGCGGTCGGGCTGAACGGGGGGTTCGTGCACACAGCCCAGCTTGG
AGCGAACGACCTACACCGAACTGAGATACCTACAGCGTGAGCTATGAGAAAGCGCCACGCTTCCCGAAGG
GAGAAAGGCGGACAGGTATCCGGTAAGCGGCAGGGTCGGAACAGGAGAGCGCACGAGGGAGCTTCCAGGG
GGAAACGCCTGGTATCTTTATAGTCCTGTCGGGTTTCGCCACCTCTGACTTGAGCGTCGATTTTTGTGAT
GCTCGTCAGGGGGGCGGAGCCTATGGAAAAACGCCAGCAACGCGGCCTTTTTACGGTTCCTGGCCTTTTG
CTGGCCTTTTGCTCACATGTTCTTTCCTGCGTTATCCCCTGATTCTGTGGATAACCGTATTACCGCCTTT
GAGTGAGCTGATACCGCTCGCCGCAGCCGAACGACCGAGCGCAGCGAGTCAGTGAGCGAGGAAGCGGAAG
AGCGCCCAATACGCAAACCGCCTCTCCCCGCGCGTTGGCCGATTCATTAATGCAGCTGGCACGACAGGTT
TCCCGACTGGAAAGCGGGCAGTGAGCGCAACGCAATTAATGTGAGTTAGCTCACTCATTAGGCACCCCAG
GCTTTACACTTTATGCTTCCGGCTCGTATGTTGTGTGGAATTGTGAGCGGATAACAATTTCACACAGGAA
ACAGCTATGACCATGATTACGCCAAGCTCTAGCTAGAGGTCGACGGTATACAGACATGATAAGATACATT
GATGAGTTTGGACAAACCACAACTAGAATGCAGTGAAAAAAATGCTTTATTTGTGAAATTTGTGATGCTA
TTGCTTTATTTGTAACCATTATAAGCTGCAATAAACAAGTTGGGGTGGGCGAAGAACTCCAGCATGAGAT
CCCCGCGCTGGAGGATCATCCAGCCGGCGTCCCGGAAAACGATTCCGAAGCCCAACCTTTCATAGAAGGC
GGCGGTGGAATCGAAATCTCGTAGCACGTGCTATTCCTTTGCCCTCGGACGAGTGCTGGGGCGTCGGTTT
CCACTATCGGCGAGTACTTCTACACAGCCATCGGTCCAGACGGCCGCGCTTCTGCGGGCGATTTGTGTAC
GCCCGACAGTCCCGGCTCCGGATCGGACGATTGCGTCGCATCGACCCTGCGCCCAAGCTGCATCATCGAA
ATTGCCGTCAACCAAGCTCTGATAGAGTTGGTCAAGACCAATGCGGAGCATATACGCCCGGAGCCGCGGC
GATCCTGCAAGCTCCGGATGCCTCCGCTCGAAGTAGCGCGTCTGCTGCTCCATACAAGCCAACCACGGCC
TCCAGAAGAAGATGTTGGCGACCTCGTATTGGGAATCCCCGAACATCGCCTCGCTCCAGTCAATGACCGC
TGTTATGCGGCCATTGTCCGTCAGGACATTGTTGGAGCCGAAATCCGCGTGCACGAGGTGCCGGACTTCG
GGGCAGTCCTCGGCCCAAAGCATCAGCTCATCGAGAGCCTGCGCGACGGACGCACTGACGGTGTCGTCCA
TCACAGTTTGCCAGTGATACACATGGGGATCAGCAATCGCGCATATGAAATCACGCCATGTAGTGTATTG
ACCGATTCCTTGCGGTCCGAATGGGCCGAACCCGCTCGTCTGGCTAAGATCGGCCGCAGCGATCGCATCC
ATGGCCTCCGCGACCGGCTGCAGAACAGCGGGCAGTTCGGTTTCAGGCAGGTCTTGCAACGTGACACCCT
GTGCACGGCGGGAGATGCAATAGGTCAGGCTCTCGCTGAATTCCCCAATGTCAAGCACTTCCGGAATCGG
GAGCGCGGCCGATGCAAAGTGCCGATAAACATAACGATCTTTGTAGAAACCATCGGCGCAGCTATTTACC
CGCAGGACATATCCACGCCCTCCTACATCGAAGCTGAAAGCACGAGATTCTTCGCCCTCCGAGAGCTGCA
TCAGGTCGGAGACGCTGTCGAACTTTTCGATCAGAAACTTCTCGACAGACGTCGCGGTGAGTTCAGGCTT
TTTCATCACGTGCTGATCAGATCCGAAAATGGATATACAAGCTCCCGGGAGCTTTTTGCAAAAGCCTAGG
CCTCCAAAAAAGCCTCCTCACTACTTCTGGAATAGCTCAGAGGCAGAGGCGGCCTCGGCCTCTGCATAAA
TAAAAAAAATTAGTCAGCCATGGGGCGGAGAATGGGCGGAACTGGGCGGAGTTAGGGGCGGGATGGGCGG
AGTTAGGGGCGGGACTATGGTTGCTGACTAATTGAGATGCATGCTTTGCATACTTCTGCCTGCTGGGGAG
CCTGGGGACTTTCCACACCTGGTTGCTGACTAATTGAGATGCATGCTTTGCATACTTCTGCCTGCTGGGG
AGCCTGGGGACTTTCCACACCCTAACTGACACACATTCCACAGAATTAATTCGCGTTAAATTTTTGTTAA
ATCAGCTCATTTTTTAACCAATAGGCCGAAATCGGCAAAATCCCTTATAAATCAAAAGAATAGACCGAGA
TAGGGT
[37 nt withheld, positions 2807-2843]
AAAGAACGTGGACTCCAACGTCAAAGG
[49 nt withheld, positions 2871-2919]
T
[91 nt withheld, positions 2921-3011]
G
[124 nt withheld, positions 3013-3136]
GGGGATACCCCCTAGAGCCCCAGCTGGTTCTTTCCGCCTCAGAAGCCATAGAGCCCACCGCATCCCCAGC
ATGCCTGCTATTGTCTTCCCAATCCTCCCCCTTGCTGTCCTGCCCCACCCCACCCCCCAGAATAGAATGA
CACCTACTCAGACAATGCGATGCAATTTCCTCATTTTATTAGGAAAGGACAGTGGGAGTGGCACCTTCCA
GGGTCAAGGAAGGCACGGGGGAGGGGCAAACAACAGATGGCTGGCAACTAGAAGGCACAGTCGAGGCTGA
TCAGCGGGTTTAAACAATGTCAAGGCCTCTCACTCTCTGATATTCATTTCTTTGCAAGTTATAAATACTG
AATAATAAGATGACATGAACTACTACTGCTAGAGATTTTCCACACTGACTAAAAGGGTCTGAGGGATCTC
TAGTTACCAGAGTCACACAACAGACGGGCACACACTACTTGAAGCACTCAAGGCAAGCTTTATTGAGGCT
TAAGCAGTGGGTTCCCTAGTTAGCCAGAGAGCTCCCAGGCTCAGATCTGGTCTAACCAGAGAGACCCAGT
ACAAGCAAAAAGCAGATCTTGTCTTCGTTGGGAGTGAATTAGCCCTTCCAGTCCCCTCTTTTCTTTTAAA
AAGTGGCTAAGATCTACAGCTGCCTTGTAAGTCATTGGTCTTAAAGGTACCTGAGGTGTGACTGGAAAAC
CCACCTCCTCCTCCTCTTGTGCTTCTAGCCAGGCACAATCAGCATTGGTAGCTGCTGTATTGCTACTTGT
GATTGCTCCATGTTTTTCTAGGTCTCGACTGCAGAATTAATTCCAGGCGGGGAGGCGGCCCAAAGGGAGA
TCCGACTCGTCTGAGGGCGAAGGCGAAGACGCGGAAGAGGCCGCAGAGCCGGCAGCAGGCCGCGGGAAGG
AAGGTCCGCTGGATTGAGGGCCGAAGGGACGTAGCAGAAGGACGTCCCGCGCAGAATCCAGGTGGCAACA
CAGGCGAGCAGCCATGGAAAGGACGTCAGCTTCCCCGACAACACCACGGAATTGTCAGTGCCCAACAGCC
GAGCCCCTGTCCAGCAGCGGGCAAGGCAGGCGGCGATGAGTTCCGCCGTGGCAATAGGGAGGGGGAAAGC
GAAAGTCCCGGAAAGGAGCTGACAGGTGGTGGCAATGCCCCAACCAGTGGGGGTTGCGTCAGCAAACACA
GTGCACACCACGCCACGTTGCCTGACAACGGGCCACAACTCCTCATAAAGAGACAGCAACCAGGATTTAT
ACAAGGAGGAGAAAATGAAAGCCATACGGGAAGCAATAGCATGATACAAAGGCATTAAAGCAGCGTATCC
ACATAGCGTAAAAGGAGCAACATAGTTAAGAATACCAGTCAATCTTTCACAAATTTTGTAATCCAGAGGT
TGATTGTTAACTCAGGCACCGGGCTTGCGGGTCATGCACCAGGTGCGCGGTCCTTCGGGCACCTCGACGT
CGGCGGTGACGGTGAAGCCGAGCCGCTCGTAGAAGGGGAGGTTGCGGGGCGCGGAGGTCTCCAGGAAGGC
GGGCACCCCAGCGCGCTCGGCCGCCTCCACTCCGGGGAGCACGACGGCGCTGCCCAGACCCTTGCCCTGG
TGGTCGGGCGAGACGCCGACGGTGGCCAGGAACCACGCGGGCTCCTTGGGCCGGTGCGGCGCCAGGAGGC
CTTCCATCTGTTGCTGCGCGGCCAGCCGGGAACCGCTCAACTCGGCCATGCGCGAGCCGATCTCGGCGAA
CACCGCCCCCGCTTCGACGCTCTCCGGCGTGGTCCAGACCGCCACCGCGGCGCCGTCGTCCGCGACCCAC
ACCTTGCCGATGTCGAGCCCGACGCGCGTGAGGAAGAGTTCTTGCAGCTCGGTGACCCGCTCGATGTGGC
GGTCCGGGTCGACGGTGTGGCGCGTGGCGGGGTAGTCGGCGAACGCGGCGGCGAGGGTGCGTACGGCCCG
GGGGACGTCGTCGCGGGTGGCGAGGCGCACCGTGGGCTTGTACTCGGTGGCCATGGTATTATCGTGTTTT
TCAAAGGAAAACCACGTCCCCGTGGTTCGGGGGGCCTAGACGTTTTTTTAACCTCGACTAAACACATGTA
AAGCATGTGCACCGAGGCCCCAGATCAGATCCCATACAATGGGGTACCTTCTGGGCATCCTTCAGCCCCT
TGTTGAATACGCTTGAGGAGAGCCATTTGACTCTTTCCACAACTATCCAACTCACAACGTGGCACTGGGG
TTGTGCCGCCTTTGCAGGTGTATCTTATACACGTGGCTTTTGGCCGCAGAGGCACCTGTCGCCAGGTGGG
GGGTTCCGCTGCCTGCAAAGGGTCGCTACAGACGTTGTTTGTCTTCAAGAAGCTTCCAGAGGAACTGCTT
CCTTCACGACATTCAACAGACCTTGCATTCCTTTGGCGAGAGGGGAAAGACCCCTAGGAATGCTCGTCAA
GAAGACAGGGCCAGGTTTCCGGGCCCTCACATTGCCAAAAGACGGCAATATGGTGGAAAATAACATATAG
ACAAACGCACACCGGCCTTATTCCAAGCGGCTTCGGCCAGTAACGTTAGGGGGGGGGGAGGGAGAGGGGC
GACCGGTGGCCAGACGCGTCGGGCCCTCTAGACTCGAGTCAGCTGCCCACCTCGTTCTCGCAGTAGAACA
GATCCTCTTCTGAGATGAGTTTTTGTTCGTCGACCTGCAGCTGGCCCAGGCGGCCCAGGCCCACCTGATC
GGCAATGGCCTGGGCGGCGTTGGCGGCGGCCTGCGGGTTGCGGGTTTGCAGAAAAATTTCCATCACGGTG
CCAAACTGGCTCATAAAGCTTTCCGGGGCCACGGCGCCATGCACCAGGCTGCCCACAATGCGGTTGCTGC
GCCAATCGCGCATGGCGCTCTGGCCATAGGCGTTGGGGTTGTTAAAGTTGTACTCCAGCTTATGCCCCAG
GATGTTGCCGTCCTCCTTGAAGTCGATGCCCTTCAGCTCGATGCGGTTCACCAGGGTGTCGCCCTCGAAC
TTCACCTCGGCGCGGGTCTTGTAGTTGCCGTCGTCCTTGAAGAAGATGGTGCGCTCCTGGATGTAGCCTT
CGGGCATGGCGGACTTGAAGAAGTCGTGCTGCTTCATGTGGTCGGGGTAGCGGCTGAAGCACTGCACGCC
GTAGGTCAGGGTGGTCACGAGGGTGGGCCAGGGCACGGGCAGCTTGCCGGTGGTGCAGATGAACTTCAGG
GTCAGCTTGCCGTAGGTGGCATCGCCCTCACCCTCGCCGGACACGCTGAACTTGTGGCCGTTTACGTCGC
CGTCCAGCTCGACCAGGATGGGCACCACCCCGGTGAACAGCTCCTCGCCCTTGCTCACCATGCTCCCTCC
GGTACCGCCCTTGTACAGCTCGTCCATGCCGAGAGTGATCCCGGCGGCGGTCACGAACTCCAGCAGGACC
ATGTGATCGCGCTTCTCGTTGGGGTCTTTCGAAAGTTTGGACTGGGTGCTCAGGTAGTGGTTGTCGGGCA
GCAGCACGGGGCCGTCGCCGATGGGGGTGTTCTGCTGGTAGTGGTAGGCGAGCTGCACGCCGCCGTCCTC
GATGTTGTGGCGGATCTTGAAGTTCGCCTTGATGCCGTTCCTCTGCTTGTCGGCCATGATATAGACGTTG
TGGCTGGCGGGATATTTGCTCGGATCGCTATCCAGGCGGGCGGCAATGCTGCCTTTCAGCGGGTTAAAGG
TATCCTGGCCTTCTTTGCTGCCCACCAGGCGCAGCCAGTTAATGGCGTTCTGGCGGTTTTTGGCGCCTTT
CGGCAGGCCAAAGCTATCGCTCACCATCATAAACACGCCCTGGGTGCCCGGGCTCGGGGCCCAGGCAAAA
TCGGTGCCCGGTTTCAGTTTCAGGGTGGTGGTCATATAGCCGGCGGCCCAATCGCCCATCACGTTAAAGG
CGGCTTTGCCCTGCACCACGCGATCCACGGCCTGCTGCCAGCTCAGGCCGGCGGCATCTTTGTTGGCGCA
ATCCAGCACGCGGCCAAACACTTCCCAGGCGCGCACGGCTTTCGGATCGGTAAATTTCAGTTTGCCGTTC
CACAGGTTGTTCCAATCATCCGGGCCCAGCACAGCCAGGGCCACGCTTTCCCACAGATGCTGCTGGGTCC
AGTTTTCGCCCAGGGCCAGCGGGGCTTCCAGGCCTTTCTGTTTCAGGGTCTGGCAGGTGGCCAGAAATTC
ATCCCAGGTGCGCGGCGGGTTCACGCCCCATTCTTTCAGTTTGGCCGGCAGATACCACATCACGTTGCTG
CGATGAATGTTCACCGGCACGCTCCAAATGCCGCCTTTATAGCTAATCAGATCAATCAGGCCTTTCGGAA
AGGCTTGCAGCCAGCCTTCCTGGCGAAACAGGGCGCTCAGGTCTTCCATGCGGTTGGCCACCACCCAGGT
GCCAATCAGTTCCATGCCGGCTGCCACCTGAAAGGTATCCGGCGGATCGCCGCCCAGCATGCGGGTTTTC
AGCACGGCGCGGGCGTTCACGCCGGCGCCGCCGGTCACGGTGGCGTTAATCACCTCCACGCCCGGATATT
TCTGTTTATACAGGCGAATCAGGGCTTCCAGGGCCGGGCCTTCATCGCCGGCCCACCAGCTAAAAATTTC
CAGTTTAGATCTGTCACCTTTCTTCTTCTTAGCCTGTCCAGCCTTCTTTGTGGCGGCAGGTCGCTTCATG
GTGGATCCTCTAGTAGAGTCGGTGTCTTCTATGGAGGTCAAAACAGCGTGGATGGCGTCTCCAGGCGATC
TGACGGTTCACTAAACGAGCTCTGCTTATATAGACCTCCCACCGTACACGCCTACCGCCCATTTGCGTCA
ATGGGGCGGAGTTGTTACGACATTTTGGAAAGTCCCGTTGATTTTGGTGCCAAAACAAACTCCCATTGAC
GTCAATGGGGTGGAGACTTGGAAATCCCCGTGAGTCAAACCGCTATCCACGCCCATTGATGTACTGCCAA
AACCGCATCACCATGGTAATAGCGATGACTAATACGTAGATGTACTGCCAAGTAGGAAAGTCCCATAAGG
TCATGTACTGGGCATAATGCCAGGCGGGCCATTTACCGTCATTGACGTCAATAGGGGGCGTACTTGGCAT
ATGATACACTTGATGTACTGCCAAGTGGGCAGTTTACCGTAAATACTCCACCCATTGACGTCAATGGAAA
GTCCCTATTGGCGTTACTATGGGAACATACGTCATTATTGACGTCAATGGGCGGGGGTCGTTGGGCGGTC
AGCCAGGCGGGCCATTTACCGTAAGTTATGTAACGCGGAACTCCATATATGGGCTATGAACTAATGACCC
CGTAATTGATTACTATTAATAACTAATGCATGGCGGTAATACGTCTAGAACCTCGGACCTGCAGCACGTG
TTGACAATTAATCATCGGCATAGTATATCGGCATAGTATAATACGACTCACTATAGGAGGGCCACCATGG
CCAAGTTGACCAGTGCCGTTCCGGTGCTCACCGCGCGCGACGTCGCCGGAGCGGTCGAGTTCTGGACCGA
CCGGCTCGGGTTCTCCCGGGACTTCGTGGAGGACGACTTCGCCGGTGTGGTCCGGGACGACGTGACCCTG
TTCATCAGCGCGGTCCAGGACCAGGTGGTGCCGGACAACACCCTGGCCTGGGTGTGGGTGCGCGGCCTGG
ACGAGCTGTACGCCGAGTGGTCGGAGGTCGTGTCCACGAACTTCCGGGACGCCTCCGGGCCGGCCATGAC
CGAGATCGGCGAGCAGCCGTGGGGGCGGGAGTTCGCCCTGCGCGACCCGGCCGGCAACTGCGTGCACTTC
GTGGCCGAGGAGCAGGACTGATTCCGGACTAGAGCGGGCCCGGTACTAACCAAACTGGATCTCTGCTGTC
CCTGTAATAAACCCGAAAATTTTGAATTTTTGTAATTTGTTTTTGTAATTCTTTAGTTTGTATGTCTGTT
GCTATTATGTCTACTATTCTTTCCCCTGCACTGTACCCCCCAATCCCCCCTTTTCTTTTAAAATTGTGGA
TGAATACTGCCATTTGTCTGCAGAATTGGCGCACGCAGTGCCGATCCGTTCACTAATCGAATGGATCTGT
CTCTGTCTCTCTCTCCACCTTCTTCTTCTATTCCTTCGGGCCTGTCGGGTCCCCTCGGGGTTGGGAGGTG
GGTCTGAAACGATAATGGTGAATATCCCTGCCTAACTCTATTCACTATAGAAAGTACAGCAAAAACTATT
CTTAAACCTACCAAGCCTCCTACTATCATTATGAATAATTTTATATACCACAGCCAATTTGTTATGTTAA
ACCAATTCCACAAACTTGCCCATTTATCTAATTCCAATAATTCTTGTTCATTCTTTTCTTGCTGGTTTTG
CGATTCTTCAATTAAGGAGTGTATTAAGCTTGTGTAATTGTTAATTTCTCTGTCCCACTCCATCCAGGTC
GTGTGATTCCAAATCTGTTCCAGAGATTTATTACTCCAACTAGCATTCCAAGGCACAGCAGTGGTGCAAA
TGAGTTTTCCAGAGCAACCCCAAATCCCCAGGAGCTGTTGATCCTTTAGGTATCTTTCCACAGCCAGGAT
TCTTGCCTGGAGCTGCTTGATGCCCCAGACTGTGAGTTGCAACAGATGCTGTTGCGCCTCAATAGCCCTC
AGCAAATTGTTCTGCTGCTGCACTATACCAGACAATAATTGTCTGGCCTGTACCGTCAGCGTCATTGACG
CTGCGCCCATAGTGCTTCCTGCTGCTCCCAAGAACCCAAGGAACAAAGCTCCTATTCCCACTGCTCTTTT
TTCTCTCTGCACCACTCTTCTCTTTGCCTTGGTGGGTGCTACTCCTAATGGTTCAATTTTTACTACTTTA
TATTTATATAATTCACTTCTCCAATTGTCCCTCATATCTCCTCCTCCAGGTCTGAAGATCAGCGGCCGGC
CGCTTGCTGTGCGGTGGTCTTACTTTTGTTTTGCTCTTCCTCTATCTTGTCTAAAGCTTCCTTGGTGTCT
TTTATCTCTATCCTTTGATGCACACAATAGAGGGTTGCTACTGTATTATATAATGATCTAAGTTCTTCTG
ATCCTGTCTGAAGGGATGGTTGTAGCTGTCCCAGTATTTGTCTACAGCCTTCTGATGTTTCTAACAGGCC
AGGATTAACTGCGAATCGTTCTAGCTCCCTGCTTGCCCATACTATATGTTTTAATTTATATTTTTTCTTT
CCCCCTGGCCTTAACCGAATTTTTTCCCATCGCGATCTAATTCTCCCCCGCTTAATACTGACGCTCTCGC
ACCCATCTCTCTCCTTCTAGCCTCCGCTAGTCAAAATTTTTGGCGTACTCACCAGTCGCCGCCCCTCGCC
TCTTGCCGTGCGCGCTTCAGCAAGCCGAGTCCTGCGTCGAGAGAGCTCCTCTGGTTTCCCTTTCGCTTTC
AAGTCCCTGTTCGGGCGCCACTGCTAGAGATTTTCCACACTGACTAAAAGGGTCTGAGGGATCTCTAGTT
ACCAGAGTCACACAACAGACGGGCACACACTACTTGAAGCACTCAAGGCAAGCTTTATTGAGGCTTAAGC
AGTGGGTTCCCTAGTTAGCCAGAGAGCTCCCAGGCTCAGATCTGGTCTAACCAGAGAGACCCAGTACAGG
CAAAAAGCAGCTGCTTATATGCAGGATCTGAGGGCTCGCCACTCCCCAGTCCCGCCCAGGCCACGCCTCC
CTGGAAAGTCCCCAGCGGAAAGTCCCTTGTAGCAAGCTCGATATCAGCAGTTCTTGAAGTACTCCGGATG
CAGCTCTCGGGCCACGTGATGAAATGCTAGGCGGCTGTCAAACCTCCACTCTAACACTTCTCTCTCCGGG
TCATCCATCCCATGCAGGCTCACAGGGTGTAACAAGCTGGTGTTCTCTCCTTTATTGGCCTCTTCTACCT
TATCTGGCTCAACTGGTACTAGCTTGTAGCACCATCCAAAGGTCAGTGGATATCTGACCCCTGGCCCTGG
TGTGTAGTTCTGCTAATCAGGGAAGTAGCCTTGTGTGTGGTAGATCCACAGATCAAGGATATCTTGTCTT
CTTTGGGAGTGAATTAGCCCTTCCAACTACTAAGTTTGTAGTACATATTTAACAAATACAATTTCTTTAA
AATGAAAATAATTCAGAGGAATCACAGGTTTAGAGTAAATGAAACCACAGGTAATTGGCAGTGGTAATAG
GGTATGGGGTGGGAAGTTTGGGATGATTTTGGTTAGCTTGAGTTATCCAGTTGATCCAGACATGATAAGA
TACATTGATGAGTTTGGACAAACCACAACTAGAATGCAGTGAAAAAAATGCTTTATTTGTGAAATTTGTG
ATGCTATTGCTTTATTTGTAACCATTATAAGCTGCAATAAACAAGTTGATCTCCCGATCCGTCGACGTCA
GGTGGCACTTTTCGGGGAAATGTGCGCGGAACCCCTATTTGTTTATTTTTCTAAATACATTCAAATATGT
ATCCGCTCATGAGACAATAACCCTGATAAATGCTTCAATAATATTGAAAAAGGAAGAGTATGAGTATTCA
ACATTTCCGTGTCGCCCTTATTCCCTTTTTTGCGGCATTTTGCCTTCCTGTTTTTGCTCACCCAGAAACG
CTGGTGAAAGTAAAAGATGCTGAAGATCAGTTGGGTGCACGAGTGGGTTACATCGAACTGGATCTCAACA
GCGGTAAGATCCTTGAGAGTTTTCGCCCCGAAGAACGTTTTCCAATGATGAGCACTTTTAAAGTTCTGCT
ATGTGGCGCGGTATTATCCCGTATTGACGCCGGGCAAGAGCAACTCGGTCGCCGCATACACTATTCTCAG
AATGACTTGGTTGAGTACTCACCAGTCACAGAAAAGCATCTTACGGATGGCATGACAGTAAGAGAATTAT
GCAGTGCTGCCATAACCATGAGTGATAACACTGCGGCCAACTTACTTCTGACAACGATCGGAGGACCGAA
GGAGCTAACCGCTTTTTTGCACAACATGGGGGATCATGTAACTCGCCTTGATCGTTGGGAACCGGAGCTG
AATGAAGCCATACCAAACGACGAGCGTGACACCACGATGCCTGTAGCAATGGCAACAACGTTGCGCAAAC
TATTAACTGGCGAACTACTTACTCTAGCTTCCCGGCAACAATTAATAGACTGGATGGAGGCGGATAAAGT
TGCAGGACCACTTCTGCGCTCGGCCCTTCCGGCTGGCTGGTTTATTGCTGATAAATCTGGAGCCGGTGAG
CGTGGGTCTCGCGGTATCATTGCAGCACTGGGGCCAGATGGTAAGCCCTCCCGTATCGTAGTTATCTACA
CGACGGGGAGTCAGGCAACTATGGATGAACGAAATAGACAGATCGCTGAGATAGGTGCCTCACTGATTAA
GCATTGGTAACTGTCAGACCAAGTTTACTCATATATACTTTAGATTGATTTAAAACTTCATTTTTAATTT
AAAAGGATCTAGGTGAAGATCCTTTTTGATAATCTCATGACCAAAATCCCTTAACGTGAGTTTTCGTTCC
ACTGAGCGTCAGACCCCGTAGAAAAGATCAAAGGATCTTC
